Addgene plasmid #15085: Pdx1-RFP puro (DM#235)
Depositing lab: Douglas Melton. Depositing organization: Harvard University. Publication: Insulin staining of ES cell progeny from insulin uptake. Rajagopal J, Anderson WJ, Kume S, Martinez OI, Melton DA. Science. 2003 Jan 17. 299(5605):363. 10.1126/science.1077838 PubMed 12532008.
Backbone
  Vector backbone: pBluescript KS II
  Backbone manufacturer: Stratagene
  Backbone size w/o insert (bp): 3000
  Vector type: Bacterial Expression
  Selectable markers: Puromycin
Growth in bacteria
  Bacterial resistance: Ampicillin, 100 μg/mL
  Growth temperature: 37°C
  Growth strain: DH5alpha
  Copy number: High Copy
Gene/Insert
  Gene/Insert name: Pdx1 promoter (alt names: Pdx1; pGDRF-puro)
  Species: M. musculus (mouse)
  Entrez Gene: Pdx1 (a.k.a. IDX-1, IPF-1, Ipf1, Mody4, STF-1, pdx-1)
  Tag / fusion protein: RFP (C terminal on insert)
  Cloning method: Restriction Enzyme; 5′ cloning site XbaI (not destroyed)
  Sequencing primers: 5′ T3; 3′ T7
Terms and licenses: Academic/Nonprofit Terms; Industry Terms: Not Available to Industry
Depositor comments: This plasmid is designed to sort out Pdx1 expressing cells by puromycin resistancy. See author's map for more information.
How to cite: Pdx1-RFP puro (DM#235) was a gift from Douglas Melton (Addgene plasmid # 15085 ; http://n2t.net/addgene:15085 ; RRID:Addgene_15085)
