[The description below was written by a language model from this plasmid's Addgene catalogue record.]
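Description:
Pdx1-RFP puro is a reporter and selection plasmid built in the pBluescript KS II cloning backbone (about 3 kb without insert). It is maintained as a high-copy plasmid in E. coli under ampicillin selection. Although the catalogue classifies it as a bacterial expression vector, the payload is clearly intended for use in mammalian cells: the insert is the promoter region of mouse Pdx1, the pancreatic and duodenal homeobox transcription factor that marks pancreatic progenitors and mature beta cells. The insert was placed using an XbaI site at its 5′ end, which is retained, and it lies between the T3 and T7 primer sites of the Bluescript polylinker.

A red fluorescent protein is recorded as lying downstream (C-terminal side) of the insert, so RFP expression should report Pdx1 promoter activity. Puromycin is listed as the selectable marker. The depositor states that the plasmid is designed to sort out Pdx1-expressing cells by puromycin resistance, which implies that drug resistance, like the fluorescence, depends on the Pdx1 promoter rather than on a constitutive one. The record does not say how the RFP and puromycin resistance sequences are linked (for example by fusion, IRES or separate cassettes), nor does it give the length of the promoter fragment, the RFP variant or the polyadenylation signals; it refers to the depositor's map for these details. No feature table is available to confirm the arrangement.

The associated work concerns differentiation of embryonic stem cells toward insulin-positive cell types, consistent with using this construct to identify and enrich Pdx1-positive pancreatic lineage cells from mixed differentiating cultures.
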