>Addgene plasmid #15085 | Pdx1-RFP puro (DM#235) | addgene partial sequence | sequence record 21623 | T3 5'-GCAATTAACCCTCACTAAAGG-3'
CCCCCTCGACTAGAATTTGTAAGATTTATTTTTAATTACATGTATGTATGTATGTATGTATGTATGTATG
TATGTATGTATGGGTGTGTGCATGTGAGTGCAGATGCTTGTATAGCCCAGAAGAAGTTATGGGTGCCTGA
AGCAGGAGTTATAAGCAGTTGTGAGCTACCTATAGAGAGATGGAAACCAAATTTAGGTCCTCTACAAAAG
AATTGTGTGCTCTTAACTGCTGAGCTGTCTCTTCAGCCCTCAAATCCATCTCCACCACTGAGTCTGACTC
CCCCCCCCCAAACAAGCACACAGTAGGTGTTCTCTAGGCATGTAATCAATAAATAACATTGAAACCAATA
AACCATTCAAAATATCAGAGGTTGAGAGAGACAGCAGGTGGGACCTGGCAGTGTGGAACACAAAAGAAAC
TTGAAAAAAAAGAGGAGTCCCCAAGAGTGGGACACAGTCAGAGGCATTGGAGGGGAAGGAGGCAGAGGGG
AAATGTTAGTAGACGCTTGCTATAGAAGACTTAGAACAGACAGGCAGCAGTGAGGCAAAGACGATTGGAC
ACTACACATCTAGTTTGAAAAAAAAAAAAACAGAGCTTGGGTGGAATCAGGCTAGAGGGGTAGGTATGCA
ACTTCTAGGGGAGGCCACAGAGACTGGGGGCAGGGGGCCCAGCAGCTGACCTTGAAGCTAATTGAAGGAC
ACAGAGGGATGAAACCTAAACCCAGCCACCACTGGCTGGCTCTTGAGGAGCAAGCAT
